>Addgene plasmid #62104 | pMuLE ENTR H1 L1-L4 | depositor full sequence | sequence record 101393 | Full Sequence
CTTTCCTGCGTTATCCCCTGATTCTGTGGATAACCGTATTACCGCCTTTGAGTGAGCTGATACCGCTCGC
CGCAGCCGAACGACCGAGCGCAGCGAGTCAGTGAGCGAGGAAGCGGAAGAGCGCCCAATACGCAAACCGC
CTCTCCCCGCGCGTTGGCCGATTCATTAATGCAGCTGGCACGACAGGTTTCCCGACTGGAAAGCGGGCAG
TGAGCGCAACGCAATTAATACGCGTACCGCTAGCCAGGAAGAGTTTGTAGAAACGCAAAAAGGCCATCCG
TCAGGATGGCCTTCTGCTTAGTTTGATGCCTGGCAGTTTATGGCGGGCGTCCTGCCCGCCACCCTCCGGG
CCGTTGCTTCACAACGTTCAAATCCGCTCCCGGCGGATTTGTCCTACTCAGGAGAGCGTTCACCGACAAA
CAACAGATAAAACGAAAGGCCCAGTCTTCCGACTGAGCCTTTCGTTTTATTTGATGCCTGGCAGTTCCCT
ACTCTCGCGTTAACGCTAGCATGGATGTTTTCCCAGTCACGACGTTGTAAAACGACGGCCAGTCTTAAGC
TCGGGCCCCAAATAATGATTTTATTTTGACTGATAGTGACCTGTTCGTTGCAACAAATTGATGAGCAATG
CTTTTTTATAATGCCAACTTTGTACAAAAAAGCAGGCTCTATCGATCCAATTCAGTCGACTGGATCCCCC
GGGCTGCAGGAATTCGAACGCTGACGTCATCAACCCGCTCCAAGGAATCGCGGGCCCAGTGTCACTAGGC
GGGAACACCCAGCGCGCGTGCGCCCTGGCAGGAAGATGGCTGTGAGGGACAGGGGAGTGGCGCCCTGCAA
TATTTGCATGTCGCTATGTGTTCTGGGAAATCACCATAAACGTGAAATGTCTTTGGATTTGGGAATCTTA
TAAGTTCTGTATGAGACCACAGATCTCGGCGTTGTGCATGTCGGGCGACTGCTCCATGATCTTGCGCCGC
TCGATCTGCGACCACACCATAAAGGCGTTCATGGGCCGCTTGATGTGGCCACTGGGCGTCTTGCACCAGC
TGGGGTCGTCCGCCTTGCCGCCCGTCGACGCGGTGGAGCCAGGCGTCGGGGAGGACGCGATGCCCAGCTC
CAGGCCGGCGCCCGAGTCCGAGCTCTTTTTTGAATTCGCACCCAACTTTTCTATACAAAGTTGGCATTAT
AAGAAAGCATTGCTTATCAATTTGTTGCAACGAACAGGTCACTATCAGTCAAAATAAAATCATTATTTGC
CATCCAGCTGCAGGGCGGCCGCGATATCCCCTATAGTGAGTCGTATTACATGGTCATAGCTGTTTCCTGG
CAGCTCTGGCCCGTGTCTCAAAATCTCTGATGTTACATTGCACAAGATAAAAATATATCATCATGAACAA
TAAAACTGTCTGCTTACATAAACAGTAATACAAGGGGTGTTATGAGCCATATTCAACGGGAAACGTCGAG
GCCGCGATTAAATTCCAACATGGATGCTGATTTATATGGGTATAAATGGGCTCGCGATAATGTCGGGCAA
TCAGGTGCGACAATCTATCGCTTGTATGGGAAGCCCGATGCGCCAGAGTTGTTTCTGAAACATGGCAAAG
GTAGCGTTGCCAATGATGTTACAGATGAGATGGTCAGACTAAACTGGCTGACGGAATTTATGCCTCTTCC
GACCATCAAGCATTTTATCCGTACTCCTGATGATGCATGGTTACTCACCACTGCGATCCCCGGAAAAACA
GCATTCCAGGTATTAGAAGAATATCCTGATTCAGGTGAAAATATTGTTGATGCGCTGGCAGTGTTCCTGC
GCCGGTTGCATTCGATTCCTGTTTGTAATTGTCCTTTTAACAGCGATCGCGTATTTCGTCTCGCTCAGGC
GCAATCACGAATGAATAACGGTTTGGTTGATGCGAGTGATTTTGATGACGAGCGTAATGGCTGGCCTGTT
GAACAAGTCTGGAAAGAAATGCATAAACTTTTGCCATTCTCACCGGATTCAGTCGTCACTCATGGTGATT
TCTCACTTGATAACCTTATTTTTGACGAGGGGAAATTAATAGGTTGTATTGATGTTGGACGAGTCGGAAT
CGCAGACCGATACCAGGATCTTGCCATCCTATGGAACTGCCTCGGTGAGTTTTCTCCTTCATTACAGAAA
CGGCTTTTTCAAAAATATGGTATTGATAATCCTGATATGAATAAATTGCAGTTTCATTTGATGCTCGATG
AGTTTTTCTAATCAGAATTGGTTAATTGGTTGTAACACTGGCAGAGCATTACGCTGACTTGACGGGACGG
CGCAAGCTCATGACCAAAATCCCTTAACGTGAGTTACGCGTCGTTCCACTGAGCGTCAGACCCCGTAGAA
AAGATCAAAGGATCTTCTTGAGATCCTTTTTTTCTGCGCGTAATCTGCTGCTTGCAAACAAAAAAACCAC
CGCTACCAGCGGTGGTTTGTTTGCCGGATCAAGAGCTACCAACTCTTTTTCCGAAGGTAACTGGCTTCAG
CAGAGCGCAGATACCAAATACTGTTCTTCTAGTGTAGCCGTAGTTAGGCCACCACTTCAAGAACTCTGTA
GCACCGCCTACATACCTCGCTCTGCTAATCCTGTTACCAGTGGCTGCTGCCAGTGGCGATAAGTCGTGTC
TTACCGGGTTGGACTCAAGACGATAGTTACCGGATAAGGCGCAGCGGTCGGGCTGAACGGGGGGTTCGTG
CACACAGCCCAGCTTGGAGCGAACGACCTACACCGAACTGAGATACCTACAGCGTGAGCTATGAGAAAGC
GCCACGCTTCCCGAAGGGAGAAAGGCGGACAGGTATCCGGTAAGCGGCAGGGTCGGAACAGGAGAGCGCA
CGAGGGAGCTTCCAGGGGGAAACGCCTGGTATCTTTATAGTCCTGTCGGGTTTCGCCACCTCTGACTTGA
GCGTCGATTTTTGTGATGCTCGTCAGGGGGGCGGAGCCTATGGAAAAACGCCAGCAACGCGGCCTTTTTA
CGGTTCCTGGCCTTTTGCTGGCCTTTTGCTCACATGTT
Features (pLannotate 1.2.2; 12 found; start..end, strand, type, name):
    121..213     +  CDS            lacI (fragment): lac repressor; lacI; The lac repressor binds to the lac operator to inhibit transcription in E. coli. This inhibition can be relieved by adding lactose or isopropyl-β-D-thiogalactopyranoside (IPTG).
    268..295     -  terminator     rrnB T2 terminator: transcription terminator T2 from the E. coli rrnB gene
    427..470     +  terminator     rrnB T1 terminator: Escherichia coli rrnB; transcription terminator T1 from the E. coli rrnB gene
    517..553     -  CDS            lacZα (fragment): LacZα fragment of β-galactosidase; lacZ fragment
    569..668     +  protein_bind   attL1: mutant version of attL; recombination site for the Gateway® LR reaction LR Clonase™
    691..717     +  misc_feature   MCS (fragment): pBluescript multiple cloning site
    716..930     +  promoter       H1 promoter: human H1 RNA promoter
    932..1144    -  CDS            Sox4 (fragment): SOX4_MOUSE - Also known as Sox-4. Experimental evidence at protein level: Swiss-Prot protein existence level 1. Transcriptional activator that binds with high affinity to the T-cell enhancer motif 5'-AACAAAG-3' motif (PubMed:8404853). Required for IL17A-producing Vgamma2-positive gamma-delta T-cell maturation and development, via binding to regulator loci of RORC to modulate expression (PubMed:23562159). From Mus musculus (Mouse).
   1163..1258    -  protein_bind   attL4: mutant version of attL; recombination site for the Gateway® LR reaction LR Clonase™
   1290..1308    -  promoter       T7 promoter: promoter for bacteriophage T7 RNA polymerase
   1442..2251    +  CDS            KanR: aminoglycoside phosphotransferase; aph(3')-Ia; confers resistance to kanamycin in bacteria or G418 (Geneticin®) in eukaryotes
   2398..2986    +  rep_origin     ori: high-copy-number ColE1/pMB1/pBR322/pUC origin of replication
