[The description below was written by a language model from this plasmid's Addgene catalogue record and pLannotate feature annotations shown in this document.]
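Description:
pMuLE ENTR H1 L1-L4 is a small (about 3 kb) Gateway entry plasmid from the MuLE (Multiple Lentiviral Expression) modular vector system, catalogued as an empty backbone for mammalian RNAi applications. It is not itself a lentiviral vector and carries no viral elements. It is maintained in E. coli through a high-copy ColE1/pUC-type origin and selected with kanamycin via the aph(3')-Ia resistance gene. The record does not name a parental backbone. However, the rrnB T1 and T2 terminators upstream of the recombination cassette, which insulate it from read-through transcription, together with a T7 promoter downstream, are typical of commercial Gateway entry plasmids.

The functional module lies between attL1 and attL4 recombination sites. It consists of a remnant of a pBluescript-type multiple cloning site followed by the human H1 RNA promoter, an RNA polymerase III promoter commonly used to drive short hairpin RNAs. No insert is recorded, and users are expected to clone an shRNA-encoding sequence downstream of H1. The automated annotation also flags an antisense fragment resembling mouse Sox4 between the promoter and attL4. The catalogue entry does not explain this region, which may be stuffer or residual sequence rather than an intended payload. The short lacI and lacZα hits likewise appear to be backbone remnants.

The L1-L4 site combination sets the position and orientation of this module in a MultiSite Gateway LR reaction. There it is combined with other MuLE entry vectors bearing complementary att sites and recombined into a lentiviral destination vector. This allows an H1-driven shRNA cassette to be assembled with further expression or knockdown elements in one lentiviral construct for combinatorial genetic manipulation of mammalian cells.
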