Addgene plasmid #62104: pMuLE ENTR H1 L1-L4
Purpose: (Empty Backbone) MuLE (Multiple Lentiviral Expression) Entry vector containing a H1 promoter for shRNA expression. Compatible with MultiSite Gateway cloning
Depositing lab: Ian Frew. Depositing organization: University of Zurich. Publication: A versatile modular vector system for rapid combinatorial mammalian genetics. Albers J, Danzer C, Rechsteiner M, Lehmann H, Brandt LP, Hejhal T, Catalano A, Busenhart P, Goncalves AF, Brandt S, Bode PK, Bode-Lesniewska B, Wild PJ, Frew IJ. J Clin Invest. 2015 Mar 9. pii: 79743. doi: 10.1172/JCI79743. PubMed 25751063.
Backbone
  Vector backbone: N/A
  Vector type: Mammalian Expression, RNAi ; MuLE Gateway Entry Vector
Growth in bacteria
  Bacterial resistance: Kanamycin, 50 μg/mL
  Growth temperature: 37°C
  Growth strain: JM110
  Copy number: High Copy
Gene/Insert
  Gene/Insert name: None
Terms and licenses: Academic/Nonprofit Terms; Industry Terms: Not Available to Industry
How to cite: pMuLE ENTR H1 L1-L4 was a gift from Ian Frew (Addgene plasmid # 62104 ; http://n2t.net/addgene:62104 ; RRID:Addgene_62104)
