>Addgene plasmid #62104 | pMuLE ENTR H1 L1-L4 | addgene partial sequence | sequence record 104397 | M13-F20 5'-TGTAAAACGACGGCCAGT-3'
GACTGATAGTGACCTGTTCGTTGCAACAAATTGATGAGCAATGCTTTTTTATAATGCCAACTTTGTACAA
AAAAGCAGGCTCTATCGATCCAATTCAGTCGACTGGATCCCCCGGGCTGCAGGAATTCGAACGCTGACGT
CATCAACCCGCTCCAAGGAATCGCGGGCCCAGTGTCACTAGGCGGGAACACCCAGCGCGCGTGCGCCCTG
GCAGGAAGATGGCTGTGAGGGACAGGGGAGTGGCGCCCTGCAATATTTGCATGTCGCTATGTGTTCTGGG
AAATCACCATAAACGTGAAATGTCTTTGGATTTGGGAATCTTATAAGTTCTGTATGAGACCACAGATCTC
GGCGTTGTGCATGTCGGGCGACTGCTCCATGATCTTGCGCCGCTCGATCTGCGACCACACCATAAAGGCG
TTCATGGGCCGCTTGATGTGGCCACTGGGCGTCTTGCACCAGCTGGGGTCGTCCGCCTTGCCGCCCGTCG
ACGCGGTGGAGCCAGGCGTCGGGGAGGACGCGATGCCCAGCTCCAGGCCGGCGCCCGAGTCCGAGCTCTT
TTTTGAATTCGCACCCAACTTTTCTATACAAAGTTGGCATTATAAGAAAGCATTGCTTATC
