>Addgene plasmid #62104 | pMuLE ENTR H1 L1-L4 | addgene partial sequence | sequence record 104398 | M13-Rev 5'-CAGGAAACAGCTATGACC-3'
TAATGATTTTATTTTGACTGATAGTGACCTGTTCGTTGCAACAAATTGATAAGCAATGCTTTCTTATAAT
GCCAACTTTGTATAGAAAAGTTGGGTGCGAATTCAAAAAAGAGCTCGGACTCGGGCGCCGGCCTGGAGCT
GGGCATCGCGTCCTCCCCGACGCCTGGCTCCACCGCGTCGACGGGCGGCAAGGCGGACGACCCCAGCTGG
TGCAAGACGCCCAGTGGCCACATCAAGCGGCCCATGAACGCCTTTATGGTGTGGTCGCAGATCGAGCGGC
GCAAGATCATGGAGCAGTCGCCCGACATGCACAACGCCGAGATCTGTGGTCTCATACAGAACTTATAAGA
TTCCCAAATCCAAAGACATTTCACGTTTATGGTGATTTCCCAGAACACATAGCGACATGCAAATATTGCA
GGGCGCCACTCCCCTGTCCCTCACAGCCATCTTCCTGCCAGGGCGCACGCGCGCTGGGTGTTCCCGCCTA
GTGACACTGGGCCCGCGA
